Addgene plasmid #177240: hU6-sgNeo1 (opti)
Purpose: Same as pLL3.3;U6(BstXI)-XhoI-chimeric RNA;PGK-Cre but XhoI stuffer removed, expresses neomycin gRNA
Depositing lab: Monte Winslow. Depositing organization: Stanford University. Publication: LKB1 drives stasis and C/EBP-mediated reprogramming to an alveolar type II fate in lung cancer. Murray CW, Brady JJ, Han M, Cai H, Tsai MK, Pierce SE, Cheng R, Demeter J, Feldser DM, Jackson PK, Shackelford DB, Winslow MM. Nat Commun. 2022 Feb 28;13(1):1090. doi: 10.1038/s41467-022-28619-8. PubMed 35228570.
Backbone
  Vector backbone: pLL3.3
  Vector type: Lentiviral
Growth in bacteria
  Bacterial resistance: Ampicillin, 100 μg/mL
  Growth temperature: 37°C
  Growth strain: NEB Stable
  Copy number: High Copy
Gene/Insert
  Gene/Insert name: sgNeo1
  gRNA/shRNA sequence: TCATGGCTGATGCAATGCGG
  Species: E. coli
  Promoter: hU6
  Cloning method: Ligation Independent Cloning
Terms and licenses: Academic/Nonprofit Terms; Industry Terms: Not Available to Industry
How to cite: hU6-sgNeo1 (opti) was a gift from Monte Winslow (Addgene plasmid # 177240 ; http://n2t.net/addgene:177240 ; RRID:Addgene_177240)
