[The description below was written by a language model from this plasmid's Addgene catalogue record and pLannotate feature annotations shown in this document.]
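Description:
hU6-sgNeo1 (opti) is a 7,660 nt lentiviral transfer plasmid built on the pLL3.3 backbone that pairs a single guide RNA cassette with Cre recombinase. It is maintained in E. coli through a high-copy ColE1/pUC-type origin and an ampicillin resistance gene (β-lactamase with its own promoter). According to the record, it derives from pLL3.3;U6(BstXI)-XhoI-chimeric RNA;PGK-Cre, with the XhoI stuffer removed and a neomycin-targeting guide inserted by ligation-independent cloning.

The viral portion begins with a CMV enhancer/promoter fused to a truncated HIV-1 5' LTR, an arrangement that drives genomic RNA transcription in packaging cells. This is followed by the Ψ packaging signal with a short gag fragment, the Rev response element for Rev-dependent nuclear export, and the cPPT/CTS. Downstream, the human U6 RNA polymerase III promoter expresses sgNeo1 joined to a Streptococcus pyogenes Cas9 guide scaffold, annotated as a tracrRNA fragment. The "opti" in the name may refer to a modified scaffold, though the record does not say so. A mouse PGK promoter, which spans the numbering origin of the sequence, then drives Cre, the bacteriophage P1 recombinase that acts at loxP sites. A WPRE follows to enhance transcript expression, and a 3' region containing a nef fragment and a second truncated LTR closes the provirus.

No Cas9 is encoded, so the nuclease must come from the target cells or animal, and Cre would recombine any floxed alleles there. The guide targets a bacterial neomycin resistance sequence (species listed as E. coli) rather than an endogenous mammalian gene, which fits use as a control guide, although the record does not state this. The associated publication concerns LKB1 in lung cancer.
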