Features (pLannotate 1.2.2; 22 found; start..end, strand, type, name):
    105..1135    +  CDS            Cre (fragment): site-specific recombinase Cre is a site-specific recombinase from bacteriophage P1. Recombination occurs at loxP sequences.
   1168..1191    +  misc_feature   MCS (fragment): pBluescript multiple cloning site
   1191..1779    +  misc_feature   WPRE: woodchuck hepatitis virus posttranscriptional regulatory element
   1780..1799    +  misc_feature   MCS (fragment): pBluescript multiple cloning site
   1801..2301    +  CDS            nef (fragment): NEF_HV1LA - Experimental evidence at protein level: Swiss-Prot protein existence level 1. Extracellular Nef protein targets CD4(+) T-lymphocytes for apoptosis by interacting with CXCR4 surface receptors. From Human immunodeficiency virus type 1 group M subtype B (isolate Lai) (HIV-1).
   2308..2488    +  LTR            5' LTR (truncated): truncated 5' long terminal repeat (LTR) from HIV-1
   2550..3138    -  rep_origin     ori: high-copy-number ColE1/pMB1/pBR322/pUC origin of replication
   3309..4169    -  CDS            AmpR: β-lactamase; bla; confers resistance to ampicillin, carbenicillin, and related antibiotics
   4170..4274    -  promoter       AmpR promoter: bla
   4333..4385    -  misc_feature   bom (fragment): basis of mobility region from pBR322
   4540..4919    +  enhancer       CMV enhancer: human cytomegalovirus immediate early enhancer
   4920..5119    +  promoter       CMV promoter: human cytomegalovirus (CMV) immediate early promoter
   5137..5317    +  LTR            5' LTR (truncated): truncated 5' long terminal repeat (LTR) from HIV-1
   5364..5489    +  misc_feature   HIV-1 Ψ: packaging signal of human immunodeficiency virus type 1
   5473..5811    +  CDS            HIV-1 gag (fragment): gag protein from human immunodeficiency virus 1; gag
   5986..6219    +  misc_feature   RRE: The Rev response element (RRE) of HIV-1 allows for Rev-dependent mRNA export from the nucleus to the cytoplasm.
   6596..6696    +  CDS            Rev (fragment): human immunodeficiency virus 1 (HIV-1) Rev protein; rev; enhances nuclear export of unspliced and incompletely spliced viral mRNAs
   6746..6863    +  misc_feature   cPPT/CTS: central polypurine tract and central termination sequence of HIV-1
   6945..7185    +  promoter       U6 promoter: RNA polymerase III promoter for human U6 snRNA
   7233..7300    +  misc_RNA       tracrRNA (fragment): trans-activating CRISPR RNA for the Streptococcus pyogenes CRISPR/Cas9 system
   7353..7660    +  promoter       PGK promoter (fragment): mouse phosphoglycerate kinase 1 promoter
   7660..75      +  promoter       PGK promoter (fragment) (across the origin): mouse phosphoglycerate kinase 1 promoter
>Addgene plasmid #177240 | hU6-sgNeo1 (opti) | addgene full sequence | sequence record 352702 | Addgene NGS Result
CTCCGGAGGCCCGGCATTCTGCACGCTTCAAAAGCGCACGTCTGCCGCGCTGTTCTCCTCTTCCTCATCT
CCGGGACCCGGGATGCCCAAGAAGAAGAGGAAGGTGTCCAATTTACTGACCGTACACCAAAATTTGCCTG
CATTACCGGTCGATGCAACGAGTGATGAGGTTCGCAAGAACCTGATGGACATGTTCAGGGATCGCCAGGC
GTTTTCTGAGCATACCTGGAAAATGCTTCTGTCCGTTTGCCGGTCGTGGGCGGCATGGTGCAAGTTGAAT
AACCGGAAATGGTTTCCCGCAGAACCTGAAGATGTTCGCGATTATCTTCTATATCTTCAGGCGCGCGGTC
TGGCAGTAAAAACTATCCAGCAACATTTGGGCCAGCTAAACATGCTTCATCGTCGGTCCGGGCTGCCACG
ACCAAGTGACAGCAATGCTGTTTCACTGGTTATGCGGCGGATCCGAAAAGAAAACGTTGATGCCGGTGAA
CGTGCAAAACAGGCTCTAGCGTTCGAACGCACTGATTTCGACCAGGTTCGTTCACTCATGGAAAATAGCG
ATCGCTGCCAGGATATACGTAATCTGGCATTTCTGGGGATTGCTTATAACACCCTGTTACGTATAGCCGA
AATTGCCAGGATCAGGGTTAAAGATATCTCACGTACTGACGGTGGGAGAATGTTAATCCATATTGGCAGA
ACGAAAACGCTGGTTAGCACCGCAGGTGTAGAGAAGGCACTTAGCCTGGGGGTAACTAAACTGGTCGAGC
GATGGATTTCCGTCTCTGGTGTAGCTGATGATCCGAATAACTACCTGTTTTGCCGGGTCAGAAAAAATGG
TGTTGCCGCGCCATCTGCCACCAGCCAGCTATCAACTCGCGCCCTGGAAGGGATTTTTGAAGCAACTCAT
CGATTGATTTACGGCGCTAAGGATGACTCTGGTCAGAGATACCTGGCCTGGTCTGGACACAGTGCCCGTG
TCGGAGCCGCGCGAGATATGGCCCGCGCTGGAGTTTCAATACCGGAGATCATGCAAGCTGGTGGCTGGAC
CAATGTAAATATTGTCATGAACTATATCCGTAACCTGGATAGTGAAACAGGGGCAATGGTGCGCCTGCTG
GAAGATGGCGATTAGCCATGTTTAAGGGTTCCGGTTCCACTAGGTACAATTCGATATCAAGCTTATCGAT
AATCAACCTCTGGATTACAAAATTTGTGAAAGATTGACTGGTATTCTTAACTATGTTGCTCCTTTTACGC
TATGTGGATACGCTGCTTTAATGCCTTTGTATCATGCTATTGCTTCCCGTATGGCTTTCATTTTCTCCTC
CTTGTATAAATCCTGGTTGCTGTCTCTTTATGAGGAGTTGTGGCCCGTTGTCAGGCAACGTGGCGTGGTG
TGCACTGTGTTTGCTGACGCAACCCCCACTGGTTGGGGCATTGCCACCACCTGTCAGCTCCTTTCCGGGA
CTTTCGCTTTCCCCCTCCCTATTGCCACGGCGGAACTCATCGCCGCCTGCCTTGCCCGCTGCTGGACAGG
GGCTCGGCTGTTGGGCACTGACAATTCCGTGGTGTTGTCGGGGAAATCATCGTCCTTTCCTTGGCTGCTC
GCCTGTGTTGCCACCTGGATTCTGCGCGGGACGTCCTTCTGCTACGTCCCTTCGGCCCTCAATCCAGCGG
ACCTTCCTTCCCGCGGCCTGCTGCCGGCTCTGCGGCCTCTTCCGCGTCTTCGCCTTCGCCCTCAGACGAG
TCGGATCTCCCTTTGGGCCGCCTCCCCGCATCGATACCGTCGACCTCGATCGAGACCTAGAAAAACATGG
AGCAATCACAAGTAGCAATACAGCAGCTACCAATGCTGATTGTGCCTGGCTAGAAGCACAAGAGGAGGAG
GAGGTGGGTTTTCCAGTCACACCTCAGGTACCTTTAAGACCAATGACTTACAAGGCAGCTGTAGATCTTA
GCCACTTTTTAAAAGAAAAGGGGGGACTGGAAGGGCTAATTCACTCCCAACGAAGACAAGATATCCTTGA
TCTGTGGATCTACCACACACAAGGCTACTTCCCTGATTGGCAGAACTACACACCAGGGCCAGGGATCAGA
TATCCACTGACCTTTGGATGGTGCTACAAGCTAGTACCAGTTGAGCAAGAGAAGGTAGAAGAAGCCAATG
AAGGAGAGAACACCCGCTTGTTACACCCTGTGAGCCTGCATGGGATGGATGACCCGGAGAGAGAAGTATT
AGAGTGGAGGTTTGACAGCCGCCTAGCATTTCATCACATGGCCCGAGAGCTGCATCCGGACTGTACTGGG
TCTCTCTGGTTAGACCAGATCTGAGCCTGGGAGCTCTCTGGCTAACTAGGGAACCCACTGCTTAAGCCTC
AATAAAGCTTGCCTTGAGTGCTTCAAGTAGTGTGTGCCCGTCTGTTGTGTGACTCTGGTAACTAGAGATC
CCTCAGACCCTTTTAGTCAGTGTGGAAAATCTCTAGCAGCATGTGAGCAAAAGGCCAGCAAAAGGCCAGG
AACCGTAAAAAGGCCGCGTTGCTGGCGTTTTTCCATAGGCTCCGCCCCCCTGACGAGCATCACAAAAATC
GACGCTCAAGTCAGAGGTGGCGAAACCCGACAGGACTATAAAGATACCAGGCGTTTCCCCCTGGAAGCTC
CCTCGTGCGCTCTCCTGTTCCGACCCTGCCGCTTACCGGATACCTGTCCGCCTTTCTCCCTTCGGGAAGC
GTGGCGCTTTCTCATAGCTCACGCTGTAGGTATCTCAGTTCGGTGTAGGTCGTTCGCTCCAAGCTGGGCT
GTGTGCACGAACCCCCCGTTCAGCCCGACCGCTGCGCCTTATCCGGTAACTATCGTCTTGAGTCCAACCC
GGTAAGACACGACTTATCGCCACTGGCAGCAGCCACTGGTAACAGGATTAGCAGAGCGAGGTATGTAGGC
GGTGCTACAGAGTTCTTGAAGTGGTGGCCTAACTACGGCTACACTAGAAGAACAGTATTTGGTATCTGCG
CTCTGCTGAAGCCAGTTACCTTCGGAAAAAGAGTTGGTAGCTCTTGATCCGGCAAACAAACCACCGCTGG
TAGCGGTGGTTTTTTTGTTTGCAAGCAGCAGATTACGCGCAGAAAAAAAGGATCTCAAGAAGATCCTTTG
ATCTTTTCTACGGGGTCTGACGCTCAGTGGAACGAAAACTCACGTTAAGGGATTTTGGTCATGAGATTAT
CAAAAAGGATCTTCACCTAGATCCTTTTAAATTAAAAATGAAGTTTTAAATCAATCTAAAGTATATATGA
GTAAACTTGGTCTGACAGTTACCAATGCTTAATCAGTGAGGCACCTATCTCAGCGATCTGTCTATTTCGT
TCATCCATAGTTGCCTGACTCCCCGTCGTGTAGATAACTACGATACGGGAGGGCTTACCATCTGGCCCCA
GTGCTGCAATGATACCGCGAGACCCACGCTCACCGGCTCCAGATTTATCAGCAATAAACCAGCCAGCCGG
AAGGGCCGAGCGCAGAAGTGGTCCTGCAACTTTATCCGCCTCCATCCAGTCTATTAATTGTTGCCGGGAA
GCTAGAGTAAGTAGTTCGCCAGTTAATAGTTTGCGCAACGTTGTTGCCATTGCTACAGGCATCGTGGTGT
CACGCTCGTCGTTTGGTATGGCTTCATTCAGCTCCGGTTCCCAACGATCAAGGCGAGTTACATGATCCCC
CATGTTGTGCAAAAAAGCGGTTAGCTCCTTCGGTCCTCCGATCGTTGTCAGAAGTAAGTTGGCCGCAGTG
TTATCACTCATGGTTATGGCAGCACTGCATAATTCTCTTACTGTCATGCCATCCGTAAGATGCTTTTCTG
TGACTGGTGAGTACTCAACCAAGTCATTCTGAGAATAGTGTATGCGGCGACCGAGTTGCTCTTGCCCGGC
GTCAATACGGGATAATACCGCGCCACATAGCAGAACTTTAAAAGTGCTCATCATTGGAAAACGTTCTTCG
GGGCGAAAACTCTCAAGGATCTTACCGCTGTTGAGATCCAGTTCGATGTAACCCACTCGTGCACCCAACT
GATCTTCAGCATCTTTTACTTTCACCAGCGTTTCTGGGTGAGCAAAAACAGGAAGGCAAAATGCCGCAAA
AAAGGGAATAAGGGCGACACGGAAATGTTGAATACTCATACTCTTCCTTTTTCAATATTATTGAAGCATT
TATCAGGGTTATTGTCTCATGAGCGGATACATATTTGAATGTATTTAGAAAAATAAACAAATAGGGGTTC
CGCGCACATTTCCCCGAAAAGTGCCACCTGACGTCGACGGATCGGGAGATCTCCCGATCCCCTATGGTGC
ACTCTCAGTACAATCTGCTCTGATGCCGCATAGTTAAGCCAGTATCTGCTCCCTGCTTGTGTGTTGGAGG
TCGCTGAGTAGTGCGCGAGCAAAATTTAAGCTACAACAAGGCAAGGCTTGACCGACAATTGCATGAAGAA
TCTGCTTAGGGTTAGGCGTTTTGCGCTGCTTCGCGATGTACGGGCCAGATATACGCGTTGACATTGATTA
TTGACTAGTTATTAATAGTAATCAATTACGGGGTCATTAGTTCATAGCCCATATATGGAGTTCCGCGTTA
CATAACTTACGGTAAATGGCCCGCCTGGCTGACCGCCCAACGACCCCCGCCCATTGACGTCAATAATGAC
GTATGTTCCCATAGTAACGCCAATAGGGACTTTCCATTGACGTCAATGGGTGGAGTATTTACGGTAAACT
GCCCACTTGGCAGTACATCAAGTGTATCATATGCCAAGTACGCCCCCTATTGACGTCAATGACGGTAAAT
GGCCCGCCTGGCATTATGCCCAGTACATGACCTTATGGGACTTTCCTACTTGGCAGTACATCTACGTATT
AGTCATCGCTATTACCATGGTGATGCGGTTTTGGCAGTACATCAATGGGCGTGGATAGCGGTTTGACTCA
CGGGGATTTCCAAGTCTCCACCCCATTGACGTCAATGGGAGTTTGTTTTGGCACCAAAATCAACGGGACT
TTCCAAAATGTCGTAACAACTCCGCCCCATTGACGCAAATGGGCGGTAGGCGTGTACGGTGGGAGGTCTA
TATAAGCAGCGCGTTTTGCCTGTACTGGGTCTCTCTGGTTAGACCAGATCTGAGCCTGGGAGCTCTCTGG
CTAACTAGGGAACCCACTGCTTAAGCCTCAATAAAGCTTGCCTTGAGTGCTTCAAGTAGTGTGTGCCCGT
CTGTTGTGTGACTCTGGTAACTAGAGATCCCTCAGACCCTTTTAGTCAGTGTGGAAAATCTCTAGCAGTG
GCGCCCGAACAGGGACTTGAAAGCGAAAGGGAAACCAGAGGAGCTCTCTCGACGCAGGACTCGGCTTGCT
GAAGCGCGCACGGCAAGAGGCGAGGGGCGGCGACTGGTGAGTACGCCAAAAATTTTGACTAGCGGAGGCT
AGAAGGAGAGAGATGGGTGCGAGAGCGTCAGTATTAAGCGGGGGAGAATTAGATCGCGATGGGAAAAAAT
TCGGTTAAGGCCAGGGGGAAAGAAAAAATATAAATTAAAACATATAGTATGGGCAAGCAGGGAGCTAGAA
CGATTCGCAGTTAATCCTGGCCTGTTAGAAACATCAGAAGGCTGTAGACAAATACTGGGACAGCTACAAC
CATCCCTTCAGACAGGATCAGAAGAACTTAGATCATTATATAATACAGTAGCAACCCTCTATTGTGTGCA
TCAAAGGATAGAGATAAAAGACACCAAGGAAGCTTTAGACAAGATAGAGGAAGAGCAAAACAAAAGTAAG
ACCACCGCACAGCAAGCGGCCGGCCGCTGATCTTCAGACCTGGAGGAGGAGATATGAGGGACAATTGGAG
AAGTGAATTATATAAATATAAAGTAGTAAAAATTGAACCATTAGGAGTAGCACCCACCAAGGCAAAGAGA
AGAGTGGTGCAGAGAGAAAAAAGAGCAGTGGGAATAGGAGCTTTGTTCCTTGGGTTCTTGGGAGCAGCAG
GAAGCACTATGGGCGCAGCGTCAATGACGCTGACGGTACAGGCCAGACAATTATTGTCTGGTATAGTGCA
GCAGCAGAACAATTTGCTGAGGGCTATTGAGGCGCAACAGCATCTGTTGCAACTCACAGTCTGGGGCATC
AAGCAGCTCCAGGCAAGAATCCTGGCTGTGGAAAGATACCTAAAGGATCAACAGCTCCTGGGGATTTGGG
GTTGCTCTGGAAAACTCATTTGCACCACTGCTGTGCCTTGGAATGCTAGTTGGAGTAATAAATCTCTGGA
ACAGATTTGGAATCACACGACCTGGATGGAGTGGGACAGAGAAATTAACAATTACACAAGCTTAATACAC
TCCTTAATTGAAGAATCGCAAAACCAGCAAGAAAAGAATGAACAAGAATTATTGGAATTAGATAAATGGG
CAAGTTTGTGGAATTGGTTTAACATAACAAATTGGCTGTGGTATATAAAATTATTCATAATGATAGTAGG
AGGCTTGGTAGGTTTAAGAATAGTTTTTGCTGTACTTTCTATAGTGAATAGAGTTAGGCAGGGATATTCA
CCATTATCGTTTCAGACCCACCTCCCAACCCCGAGGGGACCCGACAGGCCCGAAGGAATAGAAGAAGAAG
GTGGAGAGAGAGACAGAGACAGATCCATTCGATTAGTGAACGGATCGGCACTGCGTGCGCCAATTCTGCA
GACAAATGGCAGTATTCATCCACAATTTTAAAAGAAAAGGGGGGATTGGGGGGTACAGTGCAGGGGAAAG
AATAGTAGACATAATAGCAACAGACATACAAACTAAAGAATTACAAAAACAAATTACAAAAATTCAAAAT
TTTCGGGTTTATTACAGGGACAGCAGAGATCCAGTTTGGTTAGTACCGGGCCCGCTCTAGCCCTGCAGGA
ACTGTTTAAACTGTGAGGGCCTATTTCCCATGATTCCTTCATATTTGCATATACGATACAAGGCTGTTAG
AGAGATAATTGGAATTAATTTGACTGTAAACACAAAGATATTAGTACAAAATACGTGACGTAGAAAGTAA
TAATTTCTTGGGTAGTTTGCAGTTTTAAAATTATGTTTTAAAATGGACTATCATATGCTTACCGTAACTT
GAAAGTATTTCGATTTCTTGGCTTTATATATCTTGTGGAAAGGACCAAACACCGTCATGGCTGATGCAAT
GCGGGTTTAAGAGCTATGCTGGAAACAGCATAGCAAGTTTAAATAAGGCTAGTCCGTTATCAACTTGAAA
AAGTGGCACCGAGTCGGTGCTTTTTTGTTTGGCGCGCCTATGGCTTAATTAACATGGCGGCCGCATTCTA
CCGGGTAGGGGAGGCGCTTTTCCCAAGGCAGTCTGGAGCATGCGCTTTAGCAGCCCCGCTGGGCACTTGG
CGCTACACAAGTGGCCTCTGGCCTCGCACACATTCCACATCCACCGGTAGGCGCCAACCGGCTCCGTTCT
TTGGTGGCCCCTTCGCGCCACCTTCTACTCCTCCCCTAGTCAGGAAGTTCCCCCCCGCCCCGCAGCTCGC
GTCGTGCAGGACGTGACAAATGGAAGTAGCACGTCTCACTAGTCTCGTGCAGATGGACAGCACCGCTGAG
CAATGGAAGCGGGTAGGCCTTTGGGGCAGC
